Addgene plasmid #46771: pcDNAI-GAL4-CREB-S142A
Purpose: Expression of GAL4 fusion to CREB-S142A
Depositing lab: Richard Maurer. Depositing organization: Oregon Health & Science University. Publication: Differential activation of CREB by Ca2+/calmodulin-dependent protein kinases type II and type IV involves phosphorylation of a site that negatively regulates activity. Sun P, Enslen H, Myung PS, Maurer RA. Genes Dev. 1994 Nov 1;8(21):2527-39. 10.1101/gad.8.21.2527 PubMed 7958915.
Backbone
  Vector backbone: pcDNAI-AMP
  Backbone manufacturer: Invitrogen
  Backbone size w/o insert (bp): 4767
  Total vector size (bp): 6206
  Vector type: Mammalian Expression
Growth in bacteria
  Bacterial resistance: Ampicillin, 100 μg/mL
  Growth temperature: 37°C
  Growth strain: DH5alpha
  Copy number: Low Copy
Gene/Insert
  Gene/Insert name: GAL4(1-147)-CREB-S142A
  Species: R. norvegicus (rat), S. cerevisiae (budding yeast)
  Insert size (bp): 1500
  Mutation: Changed CREB serine 142 to Alanine
  GenBank ID: NM_001184062.1 NM_134443.1
  Entrez Gene: Creb1 (a.k.a. Creb); GAL4 (a.k.a. YPL248C, GAL81)
  Promoter: CMV
  Tag / fusion protein: GAL4 (N terminal on insert)
  Cloning method: Restriction Enzyme; 5′ cloning site HindIII (not destroyed); 3′ cloning site XbaI (not destroyed)
  Sequencing primers: 5′ T7; 3′ SP6
Resource information
  A portion of this plasmid was derived from a plasmid made by: The rat CREB coding sequence was obtained by PCR from mRNA. The GAL4(1-147) coding sequence was obtained from PG424 (Sadowski & Ptashne, Nucleic Acids Res. 17:7539, 1989) which was provided by Dr. Ptashne.
Terms and licenses: Academic/Nonprofit Terms; Industry Terms: Not Available to Industry
How to cite: pcDNAI-GAL4-CREB-S142A was a gift from Richard Maurer (Addgene plasmid # 46771 ; http://n2t.net/addgene:46771 ; RRID:Addgene_46771)
