[The description below was written by a language model from this plasmid's Addgene catalogue record and pLannotate feature annotations shown in this document.]
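Description:
pcDNAI-GAL4-CREB-S142A is a 6.2 kb mammalian expression plasmid built on the Invitrogen pcDNAI-AMP backbone. It is propagated in E. coli through a ColE1/pMB1-type origin and selected with ampicillin via the β-lactamase gene. The feature annotation labels this origin type as high copy, whereas the catalogue lists the plasmid as low copy. The backbone also carries an f1 phage origin for single-stranded DNA production and an SV40 origin, which permits episomal replication in cells that supply large T antigen. Short polyomavirus-derived fragments annotated near the SV40 origin appear to be backbone remnants rather than functional genes.

The payload is a roughly 1.5 kb fusion cloned between HindIII and XbaI. It places the yeast GAL4 DNA-binding domain (residues 1–147) at the N terminus of rat CREB, in which serine 142 has been changed to alanine. Transcription is driven by the human CMV immediate-early enhancer and promoter, and the transcript is processed using the SV40 small t intron and SV40 polyadenylation signal downstream of the insert. Flanking T7 and SP6 promoters serve as sequencing primer sites and could support in vitro transcription.

Tethering CREB to GAL4 binding sites lets its transactivation function be measured on a co-transfected GAL4-responsive reporter, independently of endogenous CRE-binding factors. The S142A substitution removes a phosphoacceptor site. The associated publication concerns differential activation of CREB by Ca2+/calmodulin-dependent kinases II and IV through a site that negatively regulates activity, so this mutant is suited to testing how loss of phosphorylation at residue 142 affects kinase-dependent CREB activation.
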