Features (pLannotate 1.2.2; 22 found; start..end, strand, type, name):
     11..451     +  CDS            GAL4 DNA binding domain: DNA binding domain of the GAL4 transcriptional activator; Saccharomyces cerevisiae GAL4 (truncated)
    467..1480    +  CDS            Creb1: CREB1_RAT - Also known as Creb-1. Experimental evidence at protein level: Swiss-Prot protein existence level 1. Phosphorylation-dependent transcription factor that stimulates transcription upon binding to the DNA cAMP response element (CRE), a sequence present in many viral and cellular promoters. Transcription activation is enhanced by the TORC coactivators which act independently of Ser-119 phosphorylation. Involved in different cellular processes including the synchronization of circadian rhythmicity and the differentiation of adipose cells (By similarity). From Rattus norvegicus (Rat).
   1487..1506    -  misc_feature   MCS (fragment): pBluescript multiple cloning site
   1515..1533    -  promoter       SP6 promoter: promoter for bacteriophage SP6 RNA polymerase
   1541..1615    +  CDS            small t antigen (fragment): SV40 (simian virus 40) small t antigen
   1617..1682    +  intron         small t intron: SV40 (simian virus 40) small t antigen intron
   1812..1832    +  CDS            SV40 NLS: nuclear localization signal of SV40 (simian virus 40) large T antigen
   1839..1973    +  CDS            LT_POVHA (fragment): Protein inferred from homology: Swiss-Prot protein existence level 3. Isoform large T antigen is a key early protein essential for both driving viral replication and inducing cellular transformation. Plays a role in viral genome replication by driving entry of quiescent cells into the cell cycle and by autoregulating the synthesis of viral early mRNA. Displays highly oncogenic activities by corrupting the host cellular checkpoint mechanisms that guard cell division and the transcription, replication, and repair of DNA. Participates in the modulation of cellular gene expression preceeding viral
   1998..2081    +  CDS            large T antigen (fragment): large T antigen from SV40 (simian virus 40)
   2104..2238    +  polyA_signal   SV40 poly(A) signal: SV40 polyadenylation signal
   2239..2607    -  CDS            VP2_POVMA (fragment): Experimental evidence at protein level: Swiss-Prot protein existence level 1. [Isoform VP3]: structural protein that resides within the core of the capsid surrounded by 72 VP1 pentamers. Following virus endocytosis and trafficking to the endoplasmic reticulum, VP2 and VP3 form oligomers and integrate into the endoplasmic reticulum membrane. Heterooligomer VP2-VP3 may create a viroporin for transporting the viral genome across the endoplasmic reticulum membrane to the cytoplasm. Nuclear entry of the viral DNA involves the selective exposure and importin recognition of VP2 or Vp3 nuclear localiz
   2975..3073    -  CDS            VP1_POVMP (fragment): Experimental evidence at protein level: Swiss-Prot protein existence level 1. Forms an icosahedral capsid with a T=7 symmetry and a 40 nm diameter. The capsid is composed of 72 pentamers linked to each other by disulfide bonds and associated with VP2 or VP3 proteins. Interacts with terminal alpha(2,3)-linked sialic acids on the cell surface to provide virion attachment to target cell. This attachment induces virion internalization predominantly through caveolin-mediated endocytosis. Once attached, the virion is internalized by caveolin- mediated endocytosis and traffics to the endoplasmic reti
   3084..3219    +  rep_origin     SV40 ori: SV40 origin of replication
   3245..3813    +  rep_origin     ori: high-copy-number ColE1/pMB1/pBR322/pUC origin of replication
   3846..4304    -  rep_origin     f1 ori (sequence partly withheld): f1 bacteriophage origin of replication; arrow indicates direction of (+) strand synthesis
   4292..4413    -  CDS            M13 gene IV (fragment) (sequence partly withheld): pIV; IV; phage assembly
   4515..4619    +  promoter       AmpR promoter: bla
   4620..5480    +  CDS            AmpR: β-lactamase; bla; confers resistance to ampicillin, carbenicillin, and related antibiotics
   5553..5932    +  enhancer       CMV enhancer: human cytomegalovirus immediate early enhancer
   5933..6136    +  promoter       CMV promoter: human cytomegalovirus (CMV) immediate early promoter
   6132..6165    +  LTR            5' LTR (truncated) (fragment): truncated 5' long terminal repeat (LTR) from HIV-1
   6181..6199    +  promoter       T7 promoter: promoter for bacteriophage T7 RNA polymerase
>Addgene plasmid #46771 | pcDNAI-GAL4-CREB-S142A | depositor full sequence | sequence record 66241 | pcDNAI-GAL4-CREB-S142A sequence 6206 bps
AAGCTTNNNNATGAAGCTACTGTCTTCTATCGAACAAGCATGCGATATTTGCCGACTTAAAAAGCTCAAG
TGCTCCAAAGAAAAACCGAAGTGCGCCAAGTGTCTGAAGAACAACTGGGAGTGTCGCTACTCTCCCAAAA
CCAAAAGGTCTCCGCTGACTAGGGCACATCTGACAGAAGTGGAATCAAGGCTAGAAAGACTGGAACAGCT
ATTTCTACTGATTTTTCCTCGAGAAGACCTTGACATGATTTTGAAAATGGATTCTTTACAGGATATAAAA
GCATTGTTAACAGGATTATTTGTACAAGATAATGTGAATAAAGATGCCGTCACAGATAGATTGGCTTCAG
TGGAGACTGATATGCCTCTAACATTGAGACAGCATAGAATAAGTGCGACATCATCATCGGAAGAGAGTAG
TAACAAAGGTCAAAGACAGTTGACTGTATCGCCGGAATTCGGATCCGACTCTGGAGCAGACAACCAGCAG
AGTGGAGATGCTGCTGTAACAGAAGCTGAAAGTCAACAAATGACAGTTCAAGCCCAGCCACAGATTGCCA
CATTAGCCCAGGTATCCATGCCAGCAGCTCATGCGACGTCATCTGCTCCCACTGTAACCTTAGTGCAGCT
GCCCAATGGGCAGACAGTCCAGGTCCATGGGGTCATCCAGGCGGCCCAGCCATCAGTTATTCAGTCTCCA
CAAGTCCAAACAGTTCAGTCTTCCTGTAAGGACTTAAAAAGACTTTTCTCCGGAACTCAGATTTCAACTA
TTGCAGAAAGTGAAGATTCACAGGAGTCTGTGGATAGTGTAACTGATTCCCAAAAACGAAGGGAAATCCT
TTCAAGGAGGCCTTCCTACAGGAAAATTTTGAATGACTTAGCTTCTGATGCACCAGGGGTGCCAAGGATT
GAAGAAGAAAAATCAGAAGAAGAGACTTCAGCCCCTGCCATCACCACTGTAACAGTGCCAACCCCGATTT
ACCAAACTAGCAGTGGGCAGTATATTGCCATTACCCAGGGAGGAGCAATACAGCTGGCTAACAATGGTAC
CGATGGGGTACAGGGCCTGCAGACATTAACCATGACCAATGCAGCTGCCACTCAGCCGGGTACTACCATT
CTACAATATGCACAGACCACTGATGGACAGCAGATTCTAGTGCCCAGCAACCAAGTTGTTGTTCAAGCTG
CCTCTGGTGATGTACAAACATACCAGATTCGCACAGCACCCACTAGCACCATTGCCCCTGGAGTTGTTAT
GGCGTCCTCCCCAGCACTTCCTACACAGCCTGCTGAAGAAGCAGCACGAAAGAGAGAGGTTCGTCTAATG
AAGAACAGGGAAGCAGCAAGAGAATGTCGTAGAAAGAAGAAAGAATATGTGAAATGTTTAGAGAACAGAG
TGGCAGTGCTTGAAAACCAAAACAAAACATTGATTGAGGAGCTAAAAGCACTTAAGGACCTTTACTGCCA
CAAGTCAGATTAATTTGGGATCCACTAGTTCTAGAGGGCCCTATTCTATAGTGTCACCTAAATGCTAGAG
GATCTTTGTGAAGGAACCTTACTTCTGTGGTGTGACATAATTGGACAAACTACCTACAGAGATTTAAAGC
TCTAAGGTAAATATAAAATTTTTAAGTGTATAATGTGTTAAACTACTGATTCTAATTGTTTGTGTATTTT
AGATTCCAACCTATGGAACTGATGAATGGGAGCAGTGGTGGAATGCCTTTAATGAGGAAAACCTGTTTTG
CTCAGAAGAAATGCCATCTAGTGATGATGAGGCTACTGCTGACTCTCAACATTCTACTCCTCCAAAAAAG
AAGAGAAAGGTAGAAGACCCCAAGGACTTTCCTTCAGAATTGCTAAGTTTTTTGAGTCATGCTGTGTTTA
GTAATAGAACTCTTGCTTGCTTTGCTATTTACACCACAAAGGAAAAAGCTGCACTGCTATACAAGAAAAT
TATGGAAAAATATTTGATGTATAGTGCCTTGACTAGAGATCATAATCAGCCATACCACATTTGTAGAGGT
TTTACTTGCTTTAAAAAACCTCCCACACCTCCCCCTGAACCTGAAACATAAAATGAATGCAATTGTTGTT
GTTAACTTGTTTATTGCAGCTTATAATGGTTACAAATAAAGCAATAGCATCACAAATTTCACAAATAAAG
CATTTTTTTCACTGCATTCTAGTTGTGGTTTGTCCAAACTCATCAATGTATCTTATCATGTCTGGATCAT
CCCGCCATGGTATCAACGCCATATTTCTATTTACAGTAGGGACCTCTTCGTTGTGTAGGTACCGCTGTAT
TCCTAGGGAAATAGTAGAGGCACCTTGAACTGTCTGCATCAGCCATATAGCCCCCGCTGTTCGACTTACA
AACACAGGCACAGTACTGACAAACCCATACACCTCCTCTGAAATACCCATAGTTGCTAGGGCTGTCTCCG
AACTCATTACACCCTCCAAAGTCAGAGCTGTAATTTCGCCATCAAGGGCAGCGAGGGCTTCTCCAGATAA
AATAGCTTCTGCCGAGAGTCCCGTAAGGGTAGACACTTCAGCTAATCCCTCGATGAGGTCTACTAGAATA
GTCAGTGCGGCTCCCATTTTGAAAATTCACTTACTTGATCAGCTTCAGAAGATGGCGGAGGGCCTCCAAC
ACAGTAATTTTCCTCCCGACTCTTAAAATAGAAAATGTCAAGTCAGTTAAGCAGGAAGTGGACTAACTGA
CGCAGCTGGCCGTGCGACATCCTCTTTTAATTAGTTGCTAGGCAACGCCCTCCAGAGGGCGTGTGGTTTT
GCAAGAGGAAGCAAAAGCCTCTCCACCCAGGCCTAGAATGTTTCCACCCAATCATTACTATGACAACAGC
TGTTTTTTTTAGTATTAAGCAGAGGCCGGGGACCCCTGGGCCCGCTTACTCTGGAGAAAAAGAAGAGAGG
CATTGTAGAGGCTTCCAGAGGCAACTTGTCAAAACAGGACTGCTTCTATTTCTGTCACACTGTCTGGCCC
TGTCACAAGGTCCAGCACCTCCATACCCCCTTTAATAAGCAGTTTGGGAACGGGTGCGGGTCTTACTCCG
CCCATCCCGCCCCTAACTCCGCCCAGTTCCGCCCATTCTCCGCCCCATGGCTGACTAATTTTTTTTATTT
ATGCAGAGGCCGAGGCCGCCTCGGCCTCTGAGCTATTCCAGAAGTAGTGAGGAGGCTTTTTTGGAGGCCT
AGGCTTTTGCAAAAAGCTAATTCGGCGTAATCTGCTGCTTGCAAACAAAAAAACCACCGCTACCAGCGGT
GGTTTGTTTGCCGGATCAAGAGCTACCAACTCTTTTTCCGAAGGTAACTGGCTTCAGCAGAGCGCAGATA
CCAAATACTGTCCTTCTAGTGTAGCCGTAGTTAGGCCACCACTTCAAGAACTCTGTAGCACCGCCTACAT
ACCTCGCTCTGCTAATCCTGTTACCAGTGGCTGCTGCCAGTGGCGATAAGTCGTGTCTTACCGGGTTGGA
CTCAAGACGATAGTTACCGGATAAGGCGCAGCGGTCGGGCTGAACGGGGGGTTCGTGCACACAGCCCAGC
TTGGAGCGAACGACCTACACCGAACTGAGATACCTACAGCGTGAGCATTGAGAAAGCGCCACGCTTCCCG
AAGGGAGAAAGGCGGACAGGTATCCGGTAAGCGGCAGGGTCGGAACAGGAGAGCGCACGAGGGAGCTTCC
AGGGGGAAACGCCTGGTATCTTTATAGTCCTGTCGGGTTTCGCCACCTCTGACTTGAGCGTCGATTTTTG
TGATGCTCGTCAGGGGGGCGGAGCCTATGGAAAAACGCCAGCAACGCAAGCTAGCTTCTAGCTAGAAATT
GTAAACGTTAATATTTTGTTAAAATTCGCGTTAAATTTTTGTTAAATCAGCTCATTTTTTAACCAATAGG
CCGAAATCGGCAAAATCCCTTATAAATCAAAAGAATAGCCCGAGATAGGGT
[37 nt withheld, positions 3972-4008]
AAAGAACGTGGACTCCAACGTCAAAGGGCGAAAAACCGTCTATCAGGGCGATGGCC
[115 nt withheld, positions 4065-4179]
G
[144 nt withheld, positions 4181-4324]
ACCGTATAACGTGCTTTCCTCGTTG
[64 nt withheld, positions 4350-4413]
CTGGATTACCAAAGGGCCTCGTGATACGCCTATTTTTATAGGTTAATGTCATGATAATAATGGTTTCTTA
GACGTCAGGTGGCACTTTTCGGGGAAATGTGCGCGGAACCCCTATTTGTTTATTTTTCTAAATACATTCA
AATATGTATCCGCTCATGAGACAATAACCCTGATAAATGCTTCAATAATATTGAAAAAGGAAGAGTATGA
GTATTCAACATTTCCGTGTCGCCCTTATTCCCTTTTTTGCGGCATTTTGCCTTCCTGTTTTTGCTCACCC
AGAAACGCTGGTGAAAGTAAAAGATGCTGAAGATCAGTTGGGTGCACGAGTGGGTTACATCGAACTGGAT
CTCAACAGCGGTAAGATCCTTGAGAGTTTTCGCCCCGAAGAACGTTTTCCAATGATGAGCACTTTTAAAG
TTCTGCTATGTGGCGCGGTATTATCCCGTGTTGACGCCGGGCAAGAGCAACTCGGTCGCCGCATACACTA
TTCTCAGAATGACTTGGTTGAGTACTCACCAGTCACAGAAAAGCATCTTACGGATGGCATGACAGTAAGA
GAATTATGCAGTGCTGCCATAACCATGAGTGATAACACTGCGGCCAACTTACTTCTGACAACGATCGGAG
GACCGAAGGAGCTAACCGCTTTTTTGCACAACATGGGGGATCATGTAACTCGCCTTGATCGTTGGGAACC
GGAGCTGAATGAAGCCATACCAAACGACGAGCGTGACACCACGATGCCTGCAGCAATGGCAACAACGTTG
CGCAAACTATTAACTGGCGAACTACTTACTCTAGCTTCCCGGCAACAATTAATAGACTGGATGGAGGCGG
ATAAAGTTGCAGGACCACTTCTGCGCTCGGCCCTTCCGGCTGGCTGGTTTATTGCTGATAAATCTGGAGC
CGGTGAGCGTGGGTCTCGCGGTATCATTGCAGCACTGGGGCCAGATGGTAAGCCCTCCCGTATCGTAGTT
ATCTACACGACGGGGAGTCAGGCAACTATGGATGAACGAAATAGACAGATCGCTGAGATAGGTGCCTCAC
TGATTAAGCATTGGTAACTGTCAGACCAAGTTTACTCATATATACTTTAGATTGATTTAAAACTTCATTT
TTAATTTCTCTAGCGCGTTGACATTGATTATTGACTAGTTATTAATAGTAATCAATTACGGGGTCATTAG
TTCATAGCCCATATATGGAGTTCCGCGTTACATAACTTACGGTAAATGGCCCGCCTGGCTGACCGCCCAA
CGACCCCCGCCCATTGACGTCAATAATGACGTATGTTCCCATAGTAACGCCAATAGGGACTTTCCATTGA
CGTCAATGGGTGGACTATTTACGGTAAACTGCCCACTTGGCAGTACATCAAGTGTATCATATGCCAAGTA
CGCCCCCTATTGACGTCAATGACGGTAAATGGCCCGCCTGGCATTATGCCCAGTACATGACCTTATGGGA
CTTTCCTACTTGGCAGTACATCTACGTATTAGTCATCGCTATTACCATGGTGATGCGGTTTTGGCAGTAC
ATCAATGGGCGTGGATAGCGGTTTGACTCACGGGGATTTCCAAGTCTCCACCCCATTGACGTCAATGGGA
GTTTGTTTTGGCACCAAAATCAACGGGACTTTCCAAAATGTCGTAACAACTCCGCCCCATTGACGCAAAT
GGGCGGTAGGCGTGTACGGTGGGAGGTCTATATAAGCAGAGCTCTCTGGCTAACTAGAGAACCCACTGCT
TACTGGCTTATCGAAATTAATACGACTCACTATAGGGAGACCC
