>Addgene plasmid #46771 | pcDNAI-GAL4-CREB-S142A | addgene partial sequence | sequence record 67862 | Gal4_N_term
ATCGCCGGAATTCGGATCCGACTCTGGAGCAGACAACCAGCAGAGTGGAGATGCTGCTGTAACAGAAGCT
GAAAGTCAACAAATGACAGTTCAAGCCCAGCCACAGATTGCCACATTAGCCCAGGTATCCATGCCAGCAG
CTCATGCGACGTCATCTGCTCCCACTGTAACCTTAGTGCAGCTGCCCAATGGGCAGACAGTCCAGGTCCA
TGGGGTCATCCAGGCGGCCCAGCCATCAGTTATTCAGTCTCCACAAGTCCAAACAGTTCAGTCTTCCTGT
AAGGACTTAAAAAGACTTTTCTCCGGAACTCAGATTTCAACTATTGCAGAAAGTGAAGATTCACAGGAGT
CTGTGGATAGTGTAACTGATTCCCAAAAACGAAGGGAAATCCTTTCAAGGAGGCCTTCCTACAGGAAAAT
TTTGAATGACTTAGCTTCTGATGCACCAGGGGTGCCAAGGATTGAAGAAGAAAAATCAGAAGAAGAGACT
TCAGCCCCTGCCATCACCACTGTAACAGTGCCAACCCCGATTTACCAAACTAGCAGTGGGCAGTATATTG
CCATTACCCAGGGAGGAGCAATACAGCTGGCTAACAATGGTACCGATGGGGTACAGGGCCTGCAGACATT
AACCATGACCAATGCAGCTGCCACTCAGCCGGGTACTACCATTCTACAATATGCACAGACCACTGATGGA
CAGCAGATTCTAGTGCCCAGCAACCAAGTTGTTGTTCAAGCTGCCTCTGGTGATGTACAAACATACCAGA
TTCGCACAGCACCCACTAGCACCATTGCCCCTGGAGTTGTTATGGCGTCCTCCCCAGCACTTCCTACACA
GCCTGCTGAAGAAGCAGCACGAAAGAGAGAGGTTCGTCTAATGAAGAACAGGGAAGCAGCAAGAGAATGT
CGTAGAAAGAAGAAAGAATATGTGAAATGTT
